>Addgene plasmid #140638 | pBWB424 | depositor full sequence | sequence record 272946 | pBWB424 sequence 11965 bps
GGTCGGGATTGCCGCCGCTGTGCCTCCATGATAGCCTACGAGACAGCACATTAACAATGGGGTGTCAAGA
TGGTTAAGGGGAGCAACAAGGCGGCGGATCGGCTGGCCAAGCTCGAAGAACAACGAGCGCGAATCAATGC
CGAAATTCAGCGGGAGCGGGCAAGGGAACAGCAGCAAGAGCGCAAGAACGAAACAAGGCGCAAGGTGCTG
GTGGGGGCCATGATTTTGGCCAAGGTGAACAGCAGCGAGTGGCCGGAGGATCGGCTCATGGCGGCAATGG
ATGCGTACCTTGAACGCGACCACGACCGCGCCTTGTTCGGTCTGCCGCCACGCCAGAAGGATGAGCCGGG
CTGAATGATCGACCGAGACAGGCCCTGCGGGGCTGCACACGCGCCCCCACCCTTCGGGTAGGGGGAAAGG
CCGCTAAAGCGGCTAAAAGCGCTCCAGCGTATTTCTGCGGGGTTTGGTGTGGGGTTTAGCGGGCTTTGCC
CGCCTTTCCCCCTGCCGCGCAGCGGTGGGGCGGTGTGTAGCCTAGCGCAGCGAATAGACCAGCTATCCGG
CCTCTGGCCGGGCATATTGGGCAAGGGCAGCAGCGCCCCACAAGGGCGCTGATAACCGCGCCTAGTGGAT
TATTCTTAGATAATCATGGATGGATTTTTCCAACACCCCGCCAGCCCCCGCCCCTGCTGGGTTTGCAGGT
TTGGGGGCGTGACAGTTATTGCAGGGGTTCGTGACAGTTATTGCAGGGGGGCGTGACAGTTATTGCAGGG
GTTCGTGACAGTTAGTACGGGAGTGACGGGCACTGGCTGGCAATGTCTAGCAACGGCAGGCATTTCGGCT
GAGGGTAAAAGAACTTTCCGCTAAGCGATAGACTGTATGTAAACACAGTATTGCAAGGACGCGGAACATG
CCTCATGTGGCGGCCAGGACGGCCAGCCGGGATCGGGATACTGGTCGTTACCAGAGCCACCGACCCGAGC
AAACCCTTCTCTATCAGATCGTTGACGAGTATTACCCGGCATTCGCTGCGCTTATGGCAGAGCAGGGAAA
GGAATTGCCGGGCTATGTGCAACGGGAATTTGAAGAATTTCTCCAATGCGGGCGGCTGGAGCATGGCTTT
CTACGGGTTCGCTGCGAGTCTTGCCACGCCGAGCACCTGGTCGCTTTCAGAAATCAATCTAAAGTATATA
TGAGTAAACTTGGTCTGACAGGCCCCTGAATTCGCATCTAGACTGAACTGGCCGATAATTGCAGACGAAC
GCGCCCTTCCCAACAGTTGCCTAAGAAACCATTATTATCATGACATTAACCTATAAAAATAGGCGTATCA
CGAGGCCCTTTCGTCTTCACCTCGAGAAATCATAAAAAATTTATTTGCTTTGTGAGCGGATAACAATTAT
AATAGATTCATGAAGTGGGTGTGGCTCATGGTTTTAGAGCTAGAAATAGCAAGTTAAAATAAGGCTAGTC
CGTTATCAACTTGAAAAAGTGGCACCGAGTCGGTGCTTTTTTTGAATTCTCTAGAGTCGACCTGCAGAAG
CTTAGATCTATTACCCTGTTATCCCTACTCGAGTTCATGTGCAGCTCCATCAGCATCCGTAATCGTTAAT
CCGCAAATAACGTAAAAACCCGCTTCGGCGGGTTTTTTTATGGGGGGAGTTTAGGGAAAGAGCATTTGTC
AGCTGCCAAACCAGATGTCAACACAGCTACAACGCCCAGCCTCCAATTCAAATCATAAAAAATTTATTTG
CTTTATTAAAGAGGAGAAATTAATTAATGGATAAGAAATACTCAATAGGCTTAGATATCGGCACAAATAG
CGTCGGATGGGCGGTGATCACTGATGAATATAAGGTTCCGTCTAAAAAGTTCAAGGTTCTGGGAAATACA
GACCGCCACAGTATCAAAAAAAATCTTATAGGGGCTCTTTTATTTGACAGTGGAGAGACAGCGGAAGCGA
CTCGTCATAAACGGACAGCTCGTAGAAGGTATACACGTCGGAAGAATCGTATTTGTTATCTACAGGAGAT
TTTTTCAAATGAGATGGCGAAAGTAGATGATAGTTTCTTTCATCGACTTGAAGAGTCTTTTTTGGTGGAA
GAAGACAAGAAGCATGAACGTCATCCTATTTTTGGAAATATAGTAGATGAAGTTGCTTATCATGAGAAAT
ATCCAACTATCTATCATCTGCGAAAAAAATTGGTAGATTCTACTGATAAAGCGGATTTGCGCTTAATCTA
TTTGGCCTTAGCGCATATGATTAAGTTTCGTGGTCATTTTTTGATTGAGGGAGATTTAAATCCTGATAAT
AGTGATGTGGACAAACTATTTATCCAGTTGGTACAAACCTACAATCAATTATTTGAAGAAAACCCTATTA
ACGCAAGTGGAGTAGATGCTAAAGCGATTCTTTCTGCACGATTGAGTAAATCAAGACGATTAGAAAATCT
CATTGCTCAGCTCCCCGGTGAGAAGAAAAATGGCTTATTTGGGAATCTCATTGCTTTGTCATTGGGTTTG
ACCCCTAATTTTAAATCAAATTTTGATTTGGCAGAAGATGCTAAATTACAGCTTTCAAAAGATACTTACG
ATGATGATTTAGATAATTTATTGGCGCAAATTGGAGATCAATATGCTGATTTGTTTTTGGCAGCTAAGAA
TTTATCAGATGCTATTTTACTTTCAGATATCCTAAGAGTAAATACTGAAATAACTAAGGCTCCCCTATCA
GCTTCAATGATTAAACGCTACGATGAACATCATCAAGACTTGACTCTTTTAAAAGCTTTAGTTCGACAAC
AACTTCCAGAAAAGTATAAAGAAATCTTTTTTGATCAATCAAAAAACGGATATGCAGGTTATATTGATGG
GGGAGCTAGCCAAGAAGAATTTTATAAATTTATCAAACCAATTTTAGAAAAAATGGATGGTACTGAGGAA
TTATTGGTGAAACTAAATCGTGAAGATTTGCTGCGCAAGCAACGGACCTTTGACAACGGCTCTATTCCCC
ATCAAATTCACTTGGGTGAGCTGCATGCTATTTTGAGAAGACAAGAAGACTTTTATCCATTTTTAAAAGA
CAATCGTGAGAAGATTGAAAAAATCTTGACTTTTCGAATTCCTTATTATGTTGGTCCATTGGCGCGTGGC
AATAGTCGTTTTGCATGGATGACTCGGAAGTCTGAAGAAACAATTACCCCATGGAATTTTGAAGAAGTTG
TCGATAAAGGTGCTTCAGCTCAATCATTTATTGAACGCATGACAAACTTTGATAAAAATCTTCCAAATGA
AAAAGTACTACCAAAACATAGTTTGCTTTATGAGTATTTTACGGTTTATAACGAATTGACAAAGGTCAAA
TATGTTACTGAAGGAATGCGAAAACCAGCATTTCTTTCAGGTGAACAGAAGAAAGCCATTGTTGATTTAC
TCTTCAAAACAAATCGAAAAGTAACCGTTAAGCAATTAAAAGAAGATTATTTCAAAAAAATAGAATGTTT
TGATAGTGTTGAAATTTCAGGAGTTGAAGATAGATTTAATGCTTCATTAGGTACCTACCATGATTTGCTA
AAAATTATTAAAGATAAAGATTTTTTGGATAATGAAGAAAATGAAGATATCTTAGAGGATATTGTTTTAA
CATTGACCTTATTTGAAGATAGGGAGATGATTGAGGAAAGACTTAAAACATATGCTCACCTCTTTGATGA
TAAGGTGATGAAACAGCTTAAACGTCGCCGTTATACTGGTTGGGGACGTTTGTCTCGAAAATTGATTAAT
GGTATTAGGGATAAGCAATCTGGCAAAACAATATTAGATTTTTTGAAATCAGATGGTTTTGCCAATCGCA
ATTTTATGCAGCTGATCCATGATGATAGTTTGACATTTAAAGAAGACATTCAAAAAGCACAAGTGTCTGG
ACAAGGCGATAGTTTACATGAACATATTGCAAATTTAGCTGGTAGCCCTGCTATTAAAAAAGGTATTTTA
CAGACTGTAAAAGTTGTTGATGAATTGGTCAAAGTAATGGGGCGGCATAAGCCAGAAAATATCGTTATTG
AAATGGCACGTGAAAATCAGACAACTCAAAAGGGCCAGAAAAATTCGCGAGAGCGTATGAAACGAATCGA
AGAAGGTATCAAAGAATTAGGAAGTCAGATTCTTAAAGAGCATCCTGTTGAAAATACTCAATTGCAAAAT
GAAAAGCTCTATCTCTATTATCTCCAAAATGGAAGAGACATGTATGTGGACCAAGAATTAGATATTAATC
GTTTAAGTGATTATGATGTCGATCACATTGTTCCACAAAGTTTCCTTAAAGACGATTCAATAGACAATAA
GGTCTTAACGCGTTCTGATAAAAATCGTGGTAAATCGGATAACGTTCCAAGTGAAGAAGTAGTCAAAAAG
ATGAAAAACTATTGGAGACAACTTCTAAACGCCAAGTTAATCACTCAACGTAAGTTTGATAATTTAACGA
AAGCTGAACGTGGAGGTTTGAGTGAACTTGATAAAGCTGGTTTTATCAAACGCCAATTGGTTGAAACTCG
CCAAATCACTAAGCATGTGGCACAAATTTTGGATAGTCGCATGAATACTAAATACGATGAAAATGATAAA
CTTATTCGAGAGGTTAAAGTGATTACCTTAAAATCTAAATTAGTTTCTGACTTCCGAAAAGATTTCCAAT
TCTATAAAGTACGTGAGATTAACAATTACCATCATGCCCATGATGCGTATCTAAATGCCGTCGTTGGAAC
TGCTTTGATTAAGAAATATCCAAAACTTGAATCGGAGTTTGTCTATGGTGATTATAAAGTTTATGATGTT
CGTAAAATGATTGCTAAGTCTGAGCAAGAAATAGGCAAAGCAACCGCAAAATATTTCTTTTACTCTAATA
TCATGAACTTCTTCAAAACAGAAATTACACTTGCAAATGGAGAGATTCGCAAACGCCCTCTAATCGAAAC
TAATGGGGAAACTGGAGAAATTGTCTGGGATAAAGGGCGAGATTTTGCCACAGTGCGCAAAGTATTGTCC
ATGCCCCAAGTCAATATTGTCAAGAAAACAGAAGTACAGACAGGCGGATTCTCCAAGGAGTCAATTTTAC
CAAAAAGAAATTCGGACAAGCTTATTGCTCGTAAAAAAGACTGGGATCCAAAAAAATATGGTGGTTTTGA
TAGTCCAACGGTAGCTTATTCAGTCCTAGTGGTTGCTAAGGTGGAAAAAGGGAAATCGAAGAAGTTAAAA
TCCGTTAAAGAGTTACTAGGGATCACAATTATGGAAAGAAGTTCCTTTGAAAAAAATCCGATTGACTTTT
TAGAAGCTAAAGGATATAAGGAAGTTAAAAAAGACTTAATCATTAAACTACCTAAATATAGTCTTTTTGA
GTTAGAAAACGGTCGTAAACGGATGCTGGCTAGTGCCGGAGAATTACAAAAAGGAAATGAGCTGGCTCTG
CCAAGCAAATATGTGAATTTTTTATATTTAGCTAGTCATTATGAAAAGTTGAAGGGTAGTCCAGAAGATA
ACGAACAAAAACAATTGTTTGTGGAGCAGCATAAGCATTATTTAGATGAGATTATTGAGCAAATCAGTGA
ATTTTCTAAGCGTGTTATTTTAGCAGATGCCAATTTAGATAAAGTTCTTAGTGCATATAACAAACATAGA
GACAAACCAATACGTGAACAAGCAGAAAATATTATTCATTTATTTACGTTGACGAATCTTGGAGCTCCCG
CTGCTTTTAAATATTTTGATACAACAATTGATCGTAAACGATATACGTCTACAAAAGAAGTTTTAGATGC
CACTCTTATCCATCAATCCATCACTGGTCTTTATGAAACACGCATTGATTTGAGTCAGCTAGGAGGTGAC
TGAAGTATATTTTAGATGAAGATTATTTCTTAATAACTAAAAATATGGTATAATACTCTTAATAAATGCA
GTAATACAGGGGCTTTTCAAGACTGAAGTCTAGCTGAGACAAATAGTGCGATTACGAAATTTTTTAGACA
AAAATAGTCTACGAGGTTTTAGAGCTATGCTGTTTTGAATGGTCCCAAAAC
[68 nt withheld, positions 6072-6139]
ATGAAGAAATTATTATTTGATGATCAGATAGCGGCGGGGAACTGCCAGACATCAAATAAAACAAAAGGCT
CAGTCGGAAGACTGGGCCTTTTGTTTTATCTGTTGTTTGTCGGTGAACACTCTCCCGGCTGAGCAGTTAC
AGAGATGTTACGAACCCCCAGGACATCCGAGAATGCGAGGCGATGGAGGGTACAACCCGAGCGGCCGCTT
ATTTGCCGACTACCTTGGTGATCTCGCCTTTCACGTAGTGGACAAATTCTTCCAACTGATCTGCGCGCGA
GGCCAAGCGATCTTCTTCTTGTCCAAGATAAGCCTGTCTAGCTTCAAGTATGACGGGCTGATACTGGGCC
GGCAGGCGCTCCATTGCCCAGTCGGCAGCGACATCCTTCGGCGCGATTTTGCCGGTTACTGCGCTGTACC
AAATGCGGGACAACGTAAGCACTACATTTCGCTCATCGCCAGCCCAGTCGGGCGGCGAGTTCCATAGCGT
TAAGGTTTCATTTAGCGCCTCAAATAGATCCTGTTCAGGAACCGGATCAAAGAGTTCCTCCGCCGCTGGA
CCTACCAAGGCAACGCTATGTTCTCTTGCTTTTGTCAGCAAGATAGCCAGATCAATGTCGATCGTGGCTG
GCTCGAAGATACCCGCAAGAATGTCATTGCGCTGCCATTCTCCAAATTGCAGTTCGCGCTTAGCTGGATA
ACGCCACGGAATGATGTCGTCGTGCACAACAATGGTGACTTCTACAGCGCGGAGAATCTCGCTCTCTCCA
GGGGAAGCCGAAGTTTCCAAAAGGTCGTTGATCAAAGCTCGCCGCGTTGTTTCATCAAGCCTTACGGTCA
CCGTAACCAGCAAATCAATATCACTGTGTGGCTTCAGGCCGCCATCCACTGCGGAGCCGTACAAATGTAC
GGCCAGCAACGTCGGTTCGAGATGGCGCTCGATGACGCCAACTACCTCTGATAGTTGAGTCGATACTTCG
GCGATCACCGCTTCCCTCATAATGTTTAACTTTGTTTTAGGGCGACTGCCCTGCTGCGTAACATCGTTGC
TGCTCCATAACATCAAACATCGACCCACGGCGTAACGCGCTTGCTGCTTGGATGCCCGAGGCATAGACTG
TACCCCAAAAAAACAGTCATAACAAGCCATGAAAACCGCCACTGCGCCGTTACCACCGCTGCGTTCGGTC
AAGGTTCTGGACCAGTTGCGTGAGCGCATACGCTACTTGCATTACAGCTTACGAACCGAACAGGCTTATG
TCCACTGGGTTCGTGCCTTCATCCGTTTCCACGGTGTGCGTCACCCGGCAACCTTGGGTAGCAGCGAAGT
CGAGGCATTTCTGTCCTGGCTGGTCATGACCAAAATCCCTTAACGTGAGTCAGCCTGCCGCCTTGGGCCG
GGTGATGTCGTACTTGCCCGCCGCGAACTCGGTTACCGTCCAGCCCAGCGCGACCAGCTCCGGCAACGCC
TCGCGCACCCGCTTGCGGCGCTTGCGCATGGTCGAACCACTGGCCTCTGACGGCCAGACATAGCCGCACA
AGGTATCTATGGAAGCCTTGCCGGTTTTGCCGGGGTCGATCCAGCCACACAGCCGCTGGTGCAGCAGGCG
GGCGGTTTCGCTGTCCAGCGCCCGCACCTCGTCCATGCTGATGCGCACATGCTGGCCGCCACCCATGACG
GCCTGCGCGATCAAGGGGTTCAGGGCCACGTACAGGCGCCCGTCCGCCTCGTCGCTGGCGTACTCCGACA
GCAGCCGAAACCCCTGCCGCTTGCGGCCATTCTGGGCGATGATGGATACCTTCCAAAGGCGCTCGATGCA
GTCCTGTATGTGCTTGAGCGCCCCACCACTATCGACCTCTGCCCCGATTTCCTTTGCCAGCGCCCGATAG
CTACCTTTGACCACATGGCATTCAGCGGTGACGGCCTCCCACTTGGGTTCCAGGAACAGCCGGAGCTGCC
GTCCGCCTTCGGTCTTGGGTTCCGGGCCAAGCACTAGGCCATTAGGCCCAGCCATGGCCACCAGCCCTTG
CAGGATGCGCAGATCATCAGCGCCCAGCGGCTCCGGGCCGCTGAACTCGATCCGCTTGCCGTCGCCGTAG
TCATACGTCACGTCCAGCTTGCTGCGCTTGCGCTCGCCCCGCTTGAGGGCACGGAACAGGCCGGGGGCCA
GACAGTGCGCCGGGTCGTGCCGGACGTGGCTGAGGCTGTGCTTGTTCTTAGGCTTCACCACGGGGCACCC
CCTTGCTCTTGCGCTGCCTCTCCAGCACGGCGGGCTTGAGCACCCCGCCGTCATGCCGCCTGAACCACCG
ATCAGCGAACGGTGCGCCATAGTTGGCCTTGCTCACACCGAAGCGGACGAAGAACCGGCGCTGGTCGTCG
TCCACACCCCATTCCTCGGCCTCGGCGCTGGTCATGCTCGACAGGTAGGACTGCCAGCGGATGTTATCGA
CCAGTACCGAGCTGCCCCGGCTGGCCTGCTGCTGGTCGCCTGCGCCCATCATGGCCGCGCCCTTGCTGGC
ATGGTGCAGGAACACGATAGAGCACCCGGTATCGGCGGCGATGGCCTCCATGCGACCGATGACCTGGGCC
ATGGGGCCGCTGGCGTTTTCTTCCTCGATGTGGAACCGGCGCAGCGTGTCCAGCACCATCAGGCGGCGGC
CCTCGGCGGCGCGCTTGAGGCCGTCGAACCACTCCGGGGCCATGATGTTGGGCAGGCTGCCGATCAGCGG
CTGGATCAGCAGGCCGTCAGCCACGGCTTGCCGTTCCTCGGCGCTGAGGTGCGCCCCAAGGGCGTGCAGG
CGGTGATGAATGGCGGTGGGCGGGTCTTCGGCGGGCAGGTAGATCACCGGGCCGGTGGGCAGTTCGCCCA
CCTCCAGCAGATCCGGCCCGCCTGCAATCTGTGCGGCCAGTTGCAGGGCCAGCATGGATTTACCGGCACC
ACCGGGCGACACCAGCGCCCCGACCGTACCGGCCACCATGTTGGGCAAAACGTAGTCCAGCGGTGGCGGC
GCTGCTGCGAACGCCTCCAGAATATTGATAGGCTTATGGGTAGCCATTGATTGCCTCCTTTGCAGGCAGT
TGGTGGTTAGGCGCTGGCGGGGTCACTACCCCCGCCCTGCGCCGCTCTGAGTTCTTCCAGGCACTCGCGC
AGCGCCTCGTATTCGTCGTCGGTCAGCCAGAACTTGCGCTGACGCATCCCTTTGGCCTTCATGCGCTCGG
CATATCGCGCTTGGCGTACAGCGTCAGGGCTGGCCAGCAGGTCGCCGGTCTGCTTGTCCTTTTGGTCTTT
CATATCAGTCACCGAGAAACTTGCCGGGGCCGAAAGGCTTGTCTTCGCGGAACAAGGACAAGGTGCAGCC
GTCAAGGTTAAGGCTGGCCATATCAGCGACTGAAAAGCGGCCAGCCTCGGCCTTGTTTGACGTATAACCA
AAGCCACCGGGCAACCAATAGCCCTTGTCACTTTTGATCAGGTAGACCGACCCTGAAGCGCTTTTTTCGT
ATTCCATAAAACCCCCTTCTGTGCGTGAGTACTCATAGTATAACAGGCGTGAGTACCAACGCAAGCACTA
CATGCTGAAATCTGGCCCGCCCCTGTCCATGCCTCGCTGGCGGGGTGCCGGTGCCCGTGCCAGCTCGGCC
CGCGCAAGCTGGACGCTGGGCAGACCCATGACCTTGCTGACGGTGCGCTCGATGTAATCCGCTTCGTGGC
CGGGCTTGCGCTCTGCCAGCGCTGGGCTGGCCTCGGCCATGGCCTTGCCGATTTCCTCGGCACTGCGGCC
CCGGCTGGCCAGCTTCTGCGCGGCGATAAAGTCGCACTTGCTGAGGTCATGACCGAAGCGCTTGACCAGC
CCGGCCATCTCGCTGCGGTACTCGTCCAGCGCCGTGCGCCGGTGGCGGCTAAGCTGCCGCTCGGGCAGTT
CGAGGCTGGCCAGCCTGCGGGCCTTCTCCTGCTGCCGCTGGGCCTGCTCGATCTGCTGGCCAGCCTGCTG
CACCAGCGCCGGGCCAGCGGTGGCGGTCTTGCCCTTGGATTCACGCAGCAGCACCCACGGCTGATAACCG
GCGCGGGTGGTGTGCTTGTCCTTGCGGTTGGTGAAGCCCGCCAAGCGGCCATAGTGGCGGCTGTCGGCGC
TGGCCGGGTCGGCGTCGTACTCGCTGGCCAGCGTCCGGGCAATCTGCCCCCGAAGTTCACCGCCTGCGGC
GTCGGCCACCTTGACCCATGCCTGATAGTTCTTCGGGCTGGTTTCCACTACCAGGGCAGGCTCCCGGCCC
TCGGCTTTCATGTCATCCAGGTCAAACTCGCTGAGGTCGTCCACCAGCACCAGACCATGCCGCTCCTGCT
CGGCGGGCCTGATATACACGTCATTGCCCTGGGCATTCATCCGCTTGAGCCATGGCGTGTTCTGGAGCAC
TTCGGCGGCTGACCATTCCCGGTTCATCATCTGGCCGGTGGGTGCGTCCCTGACGCCGATATCGAAGCGC
TCACAGCCCATGGCCTTGAGCTGTCGGCCTATGGCCTGCAAAGTCCTGTCGTTCTTCATCGGGCCACCAA
GCGCAGCCAGATCGAGCCGTCCTCGGTTGTCAGTGGCGTCAGGTCGAGCAAGAGCAACGATGCGATCAGC
AGCACCACCGTAGGCATCATGGAAGCCAGCATCACGGTTAGCCATAGCTTCCAGTGCCACCCCCGCGACG
CGCTCCGGGCGCTCTGCGCGGCGCTGCTCACCTCGGCGGCTACCTCCCGCAACTCTTTGGCCAGCTCCAC
CCATGCCGCCCCTGTCTGGCGCTGGGCTTTCAGCCACTCCGCCGCCTGCGCCTCGCTGGCCTGCTTGGTC
TGGCTCATGACCTGCCGGGCTTCGTCGGCCAGTGTCGCCATGCTCTGGGCCAGCGGTTCGATCTGCTCCG
CTAACTCGTTGATGCCTCTGGATTTCTTCACTCTGTCGATTGCGTTCATGGTCTATTGCCTCCCGGTATT
CCTGTAAGTCGATGATCTGGGCGTTGGCGGTGTCGATGTTCAGGGCCACGTCTGCCCGGTCGGTGCGGAT
GCCCCGGCCTTCCATCTCCACCACGTTCGGCCCCAGGTGAACACCGGGCAGGCGCTCGATGCCCTGCGCC
TCAAGTGTTCTGTGGTCAATGCGGGCGTCGTGGCCAGCCCGCTCTAATGCCCGGTTGGCATGGTCGGCCC
ATGCCTCGCGGGTCTGCTCAAGCCATGCCTTGGGCTTGAGCGCTTCGGTCTTCTGTGCCCCGCCCTTCTC
CGGGGTCTTGCCGTTGTACCGCTTGAACCACTGAGCGGCGGGCCGCTCGATGCCGTCATTGATCCGCTCG
GAGATCATCAGGTGGCAGTGCGGGTTCTCGCCGCCACCGGCATGGATGGCCAGCGTATACGGCAGGCGCT
CGGCACCGGTCAGGTGCTGGGCGAACTCGGACGCCAGCGCCTTCTGCTGGTCGAGGGTCAGCTCGACCGG
CAGGGCAAATTCGACCTCCTTGAACAGCCGCCCATTGGCGCGTTCATACAGGTCGGCAGCATCCCAGTAG
TCGGCGGGCCGCTCGACGAACTCCGGCATGTGCCCGGATTCGGCGTGCAAGACTTCATCCATGTCGCGGG
CATACTTGCCTTCGCGCTGGATGTAGTCGGCCTTGGCCCTGGCCGATTGGCCGCCCGACCTGCTGCCGGT
TTTCGCCGTAAGGTGATAAATCGCCATGCTGCCTCGCTGTTGCTTTTGCTTTTCGGCTCCATGCAATGGC
CCTCGGAGAGCGCACCGCCCGAAGGGTGGCCGTTAGGCCAGTTTCTCGAAGAGAAACCGGTAAGTGCGCC
CTCCCCTACAAAGTAG
Features (pLannotate 1.2.2; 20 found; start..end, strand, type, name):
      1..387     -  CDS            YPMF_ECOLX (fragment): Protein predicted: Swiss-Prot protein existence level 4. From Escherichia coli.
    381..775     +  rep_origin     RSF1010 oriV: replication origin of the broad-host-range plasmid RSF1010; requires the RSF1010 RepA/B/C proteins for replication (Scholz et al., 1989)
   1262..1280    +  CDS            lacZα (fragment): LacZα fragment of β-galactosidase; lacZ fragment
   1360..1404    +  promoter       T5 promoter: bacteriophage T5 promoter for E. coli RNA polymerase, with embedded lac operator
   1431..1506    +  misc_RNA       gRNA scaffold: guide RNA scaffold for the Streptococcus pyogenes CRISPR/Cas9 system
   1519..1537    +  misc_feature   MCS (fragment): pUC18/19 multiple cloning site
   1733..1754    +  promoter       T5 promoter (fragment): bacteriophage T5 promoter for E. coli RNA polymerase, with embedded lac operator
   1777..5883    +  CDS            Cas9: Cas9 (Csn1) endonuclease from the Streptococcus pyogenes Type II CRISPR/Cas system generates RNA-guided double strand breaks in DNA
   5904..6035    +  misc_feature   crRNA leader: crRNA leader sequence for the Streptococcus pyogenes CRISPR/Cas system
   6036..6071    +  repeat_region  DR: direct repeat for the Streptococcus pyogenes CRISPR/Cas system
   6087..6135    +  terminator     fd terminator (sequence withheld): central terminator from bacteriophage fd (Otsuka and Kunisawa, 1982)
   6195..6238    -  terminator     rrnB T1 terminator: Escherichia coli rrnB; transcription terminator T1 from the E. coli rrnB gene
   6351..7139    -  CDS            aadA: S3AD_ECOLX - Experimental evidence at protein level: Swiss-Prot protein existence level 1. Mediates bacterial resistance to the antibiotics streptomycin and spectinomycin. From Escherichia coli.
   7146..7202    -  CDS            GmR (fragment): gentamycin acetyltransferase; aacC1; confers resistance to gentamycin
   7378..7401    -  promoter       Pc promoter (fragment): intI1 (promoter lies within the coding sequence); class 1 integron promoter
   7519..8370    -  CDS            RSF1010 RepC: replication protein C of the broad-host-range plasmid RSF1010 (Scholz et al., 1989); repC
   8357..9196    -  CDS            RSF1010 RepA: replication protein A of the broad-host-range plasmid RSF1010 (Scholz et al., 1989); repA
   9188..9262    -  ncRNA          Plasmid R1162: Accession: RF00043 - R1162-like plasmid antisense RNA
   9710..11836   -  CDS            mobA: MOBA2_ECOLX - Also known as repB. Experimental evidence at protein level: Swiss-Prot protein existence level 1. Part of the relaxosome complex that is responsible for plasmid transfer during conjugation. Locally unwinds DNA and catalyzes the cleavage of one of the DNA strands at oriT. The cleaved strand is then transferred through the dedicated type IV secretion apparatus. MobA remains covalently linked at the 5' end of the strand, and once in the recipient cell, it probably catalyzes the rejoining of the two ends of the strand, re-forming the circular plasmid DNA. The primase activity of MobA
  11917..39      -  oriT           RSF1010 oriT (across the origin): origin of transfer of the broad-host-range plasmid RSF1010 (Scholz et al., 1989)
