>Addgene plasmid #140638 | pBWB424 | addgene full sequence | sequence record 296876 | Addgene NGS Result
GGTCGGGATTGCCGCCGCTGTGCCTCCATGATAGCCTACGAGACAGCACATTAACAATGGGGTGTCAAGA
TGGTTAAGGGGAGCAACAAGGCGGCGGATCGGCTGGCCAAGCTCGAAGAACAACGAGCGCGAATCAATGC
CGAAATTCAGCGGGTGCGGGCAAGGGAACAGCAGCAAGAGCGCAAGAACGAAACAAGGCGCAAGGTGCTG
GTGGGGGCCATGATTTTGGCCAAGGTGAACAGCAGCGAGTGGCCGGAGGATCGGCTCATGGCGGCAATGG
ATGCGTACCTTGAACGCGACCACGACCGCGCCTTGTTCGGTCTGCCGCCACGCCAGAAGGATGAGCCGGG
CTGAATGATCGACCGAGACAGGCCCTGCGGGGCTGCACACGCGCCCCCACCCTTCGGGTAGGGGGAAAGG
CCGCTAAAGCGGCTAAAAGCGCTCCAGCGTATTTCTGCGGGGTTTGGTGTGGGGTTTAGCGGGCTTTGCC
CGCCTTTCCCCCTGCCGCGCAGCGGTGGGGCGGTGTGTAGCCTAGCGCAGCGAATAGACCAGCTATCCGG
CCTCTGGCCGGGCATATTGGGCAAGGGCAGCAGCGCCCCACAAGGGCGCTGATAACCGCGCCTAGTGGAT
TATTCTTAGATAATCATGGATGGATTTTTCCAACACCCCGCCAGCCCCCGCCCCTGCTGGGTTTGCAGGT
TTGGGGGCGTGACAGTTATTGCAGGGGTTCGTGACAGTTATTGCAGGGGGGCGTGACAGTTATTGCAGGG
GTTCGTGACAGTTAGTACGGGAGTGACGGGCACTGGCTGGCAATGTCTAGCAACGGCAGGCATTTCGGCT
GAGGGTAAAAGAACTTTCCGCTAAGCGATAGACTGTATGTAAACACAGTATTGCAAGGACGCGGAACATG
CCTCATGTGGCGGCCAGGACGGCCAGCCGGGATCGGGATACTGGTCGTTACCAGAGCCACCGACCCGAGC
AAACCCTTCTCTATCAGATCGTTGACGAGTATTACCCGGCATTCGCTGCGCTTATGGCAGAGCAGGGAAA
GGAATTGCCGGGCTATGTGCAACGGGAATTTGAAGAATTTCTCCAATGCGGGCGGCTGGAGCATGGCTTT
CTACGGGTTCGCTGCGAGTCTTGCCACGCCGAGCACCTGGTCGCTTTCAGAAATCAATCTAAAGTATATA
TGAGTAAACTTGGTCTGACAGGCCCCTGAATTCGCATCTAGACTGAACTGGCCGATAATTGCAGACGAAC
GCGCCCTTCCCAACAGTTGCCTAAGAAACCATTATTATCATGACATTAACCTATAAAAATAGGCGTATCA
CGAGGCCCTTTCGTCTTCACCTCGAGAAATCATAAAAAATTTATTTGCTTTGTGAGCGGATAACAATTAT
AATAGATTCATGAAGTGGGTGTGGCTCATGGTTTTAGAGCTAGAAATAGCAAGTTAAAATAAGGCTAGTC
CGTTATCAACTTGAAAAAGTGGCACCGAGTCGGTGCTTTTTTTGAATTCTCTAGAGTCGACCTGCAGAAG
CTTAGATCTATTACCCTGTTATCCCTACTCGAGTTCATGTGCAGCTCCATCAGCATCCGTAATCGTTAAT
CCGCAAATAACGTAAAAACCCGCTTCGGCGGGTTTTTTTATGGGGGGAGTTTAGGGAAAGAGCATTTGTC
AGCTGCCAAACCAGATGTCAACACAGCTACAACGCCCAGCCTCCAATTCAAATCATAAAAAATTTATTTG
CTTTATTAAAGAGGAGAAATTAATTAATGGATAAGAAATACTCAATAGGCTTAGATATCGGCACAAATAG
CGTCGGATGGGCGGTGATCACTGATGAATATAAGGTTCCGTCTAAAAAGTTCAAGGTTCTGGGAAATACA
GACCGCCACAGTATCAAAAAAAATCTTATAGGGGCTCTTTTATTTGACAGTGGAGAGACAGCGGAAGCGA
CTCGTCATAAACGGACAGCTCGTAGAAGGTATACACGTCGGAAGAATCGTATTTGTTATCTACAGGAGAT
TTTTTCAAATGAGATGGCGAAAGTAGATGATAGTTTCTTTCATCGACTTGAAGAGTCTTTTTTGGTGGAA
GAAGACAAGAAGCATGAACGTCATCCTATTTTTGGAAATATAGTAGATGAAGTTGCTTATCATGAGAAAT
ATCCAACTATCTATCATCTGCGAAAAAAATTGGTAGATTCTACTGATAAAGCGGATTTGCGCTTAATCTA
TTTGGCCTTAGCGCATATGATTAAGTTTCGTGGTCATTTTTTGATTGAGGGAGATTTAAATCCTGATAAT
AGTGATGTGGACAAACTATTTATCCAGTTGGTACAAACCTACAATCAATTATTTGAAGAAAACCCTATTA
ACGCAAGTGGAGTAGATGCTAAAGCGATTCTTTCTGCACGATTGAGTAAATCAAGACGATTAGAAAATCT
CATTGCTCAGCTCCCCGGTGAGAAGAAAAATGGCTTATTTGGGAATCTCATTGCTTTGTCATTGGGTTTG
ACCCCTAATTTTAAATCAAATTTTGATTTGGCAGAAGATGCTAAATTACAGCTTTCAAAAGATACTTACG
ATGATGATTTAGATAATTTATTGGCGCAAATTGGAGATCAATATGCTGATTTGTTTTTGGCAGCTAAGAA
TTTATCAGATGCTATTTTACTTTCAGATATCCTAAGAGTAAATACTGAAATAACTAAGGCTCCCCTATCA
GCTTCAATGATTAAACGCTACGATGAACATCATCAAGACTTGACTCTTTTAAAAGCTTTAGTTCGACAAC
AACTTCCAGAAAAGTATAAAGAAATCTTTTTTGATCAATCAAAAAACGGATATGCAGGTTATATTGATGG
GGGAGCTAGCCAAGAAGAATTTTATAAATTTATCAAACCAATTTTAGAAAAAATGGATGGTACTGAGGAA
TTATTGGTGAAACTAAATCGTGAAGATTTGCTGCGCAAGCAACGGACCTTTGACAACGGCTCTATTCCCC
ATCAAATTCACTTGGGTGAGCTGCATGCTATTTTGAGAAGACAAGAAGACTTTTATCCATTTTTAAAAGA
CAATCGTGAGAAGATTGAAAAAATCTTGACTTTTCGAATTCCTTATTATGTTGGTCCATTGGCGCGTGGC
AATAGTCGTTTTGCATGGATGACTCGGAAGTCTGAAGAAACAATTACCCCATGGAATTTTGAAGAAGTTG
TCGATAAAGGTGCTTCAGCTCAATCATTTATTGAACGCATGACAAACTTTGATAAAAATCTTCCAAATGA
AAAAGTACTACCAAAACATAGTTTGCTTTATGAGTATTTTACGGTTTATAACGAATTGACAAAGGTCAAA
TATGTTACTGAAGGAATGCGAAAACCAGCATTTCTTTCAGGTGAACAGAAGAAAGCCATTGTTGATTTAC
TCTTCAAAACAAATCGAAAAGTAACCGTTAAGCAATTAAAAGAAGATTATTTCAAAAAAATAGAATGTTT
TGATAGTGTTGAAATTTCAGGAGTTGAAGATAGATTTAATGCTTCATTAGGTACCTACCATGATTTGCTA
AAAATTATTAAAGATAAAGATTTTTTGGATAATGAAGAAAATGAAGATATCTTAGAGGATATTGTTTTAA
CATTGACCTTATTTGAAGATAGGGAGATGATTGAGGAAAGACTTAAAACATATGCTCACCTCTTTGATGA
TAAGGTGATGAAACAGCTTAAACGTCGCCGTTATACTGGTTGGGGACGTTTGTCTCGAAAATTGATTAAT
GGTATTAGGGATAAGCAATCTGGCAAAACAATATTAGATTTTTTGAAATCAGATGGTTTTGCCAATCGCA
ATTTTATGCAGCTGATCCATGATGATAGTTTGACATTTAAAGAAGACATTCAAAAAGCACAAGTGTCTGG
ACAAGGCGATAGTTTACATGAACATATTGCAAATTTAGCTGGTAGCCCTGCTATTAAAAAAGGTATTTTA
CAGACTGTAAAAGTTGTTGATGAATTGGTCAAAGTAATGGGGCGGCATAAGCCAGAAAATATCGTTATTG
AAATGGCACGTGAAAATCAGACAACTCAAAAGGGCCAGAAAAATTCGCGAGAGCGTATGAAACGAATCGA
AGAAGGTATCAAAGAATTAGGAAGTCAGATTCTTAAAGAGCATCCTGTTGAAAATACTCAATTGCAAAAT
GAAAAGCTCTATCTCTATTATCTCCAAAATGGAAGAGACATGTATGTGGACCAAGAATTAGATATTAATC
GTTTAAGTGATTATGATGTCGATCACATTGTTCCACAAAGTTTCCTTAAAGACGATTCAATAGACAATAA
GGTCTTAACGCGTTCTGATAAAAATCGTGGTAAATCGGATAACGTTCCAAGTGAAGAAGTAGTCAAAAAG
ATGAAAAACTATTGGAGACAACTTCTAAACGCCAAGTTAATCACTCAACGTAAGTTTGATAATTTAACGA
AAGCTGAACGTGGAGGTTTGAGTGAACTTGATAAAGCTGGTTTTATCAAACGCCAATTGGTTGAAACTCG
CCAAATCACTAAGCATGTGGCACAAATTTTGGATAGTCGCATGAATACTAAATACGATGAAAATGATAAA
CTTATTCGAGAGGTTAAAGTGATTACCTTAAAATCTAAATTAGTTTCTGACTTCCGAAAAGATTTCCAAT
TCTATAAAGTACGTGAGATTAACAATTACCATCATGCCCATGATGCGTATCTAAATGCCGTCGTTGGAAC
TGCTTTGATTAAGAAATATCCAAAACTTGAATCGGAGTTTGTCTATGGTGATTATAAAGTTTATGATGTT
CGTAAAATGATTGCTAAGTCTGAGCAAGAAATAGGCAAAGCAACCGCAAAATATTTCTTTTACTCTAATA
TCATGAACTTCTTCAAAACAGAAATTACACTTGCAAATGGAGAGATTCGCAAACGCCCTCTAATCGAAAC
TAATGGGGAAACTGGAGAAATTGTCTGGGATAAAGGGCGAGATTTTGCCACAGTGCGCAAAGTATTGTCC
ATGCCCCAAGTCAATATTGTCAAGAAAACAGAAGTACAGACAGGCGGATTCTCCAAGGAGTCAATTTTAC
CAAAAAGAAATTCGGACAAGCTTATTGCTCGTAAAAAAGACTGGGATCCAAAAAAATATGGTGGTTTTGA
TAGTCCAACGGTAGCTTATTCAGTCCTAGTGGTTGCTAAGGTGGAAAAAGGGAAATCGAAGAAGTTAAAA
TCCGTTAAAGAGTTACTAGGGATCACAATTATGGAAAGAAGTTCCTTTGAAAAAAATCCGATTGACTTTT
TAGAAGCTAAAGGATATAAGGAAGTTAAAAAAGACTTAATCATTAAACTACCTAAATATAGTCTTTTTGA
GTTAGAAAACGGTCGTAAACGGATGCTGGCTAGTGCCGGAGAATTACAAAAAGGAAATGAGCTGGCTCTG
CCAAGCAAATATGTGAATTTTTTATATTTAGCTAGTCATTATGAAAAGTTGAAGGGTAGTCCAGAAGATA
ACGAACAAAAACAATTGTTTGTGGAGCAGCATAAGCATTATTTAGATGAGATTATTGAGCAAATCAGTGA
ATTTTCTAAGCGTGTTATTTTAGCAGATGCCAATTTAGATAAAGTTCTTAGTGCATATAACAAACATAGA
GACAAACCAATACGTGAACAAGCAGAAAATATTATTCATTTATTTACGTTGACGAATCTTGGAGCTCCCG
CTGCTTTTAAATATTTTGATACAACAATTGATCGTAAACGATATACGTCTACAAAAGAAGTTTTAGATGC
CACTCTTATCCATCAATCCATCACTGGTCTTTATGAAACACGCATTGATTTGAGTCAGCTAGGAGGTGAC
TGAAGTATATTTTAGATGAAGATTATTTCTTAATAACTAAAAATATGGTATAATACTCTTAATAAATGCA
GTAATACAGGGGCTTTTCAAGACTGAAGTCTAGCTGAGACAAATAGTGCGATTACGAAATTTTTTAGACA
AAAATAGTCTACGAGGTTTTAGAGCTATGCTGTTTTGAATGGTCCCAAAAC
[68 nt withheld, positions 6072-6139]
ATGAAGAAATTATTATTTGATGATCAGATAGCGGCGGGGAACTGCCAGACATCAAATAAAACAAAAGGCT
CAGTCGGAAGACTGGGCCTTTTGTTTTATCTGTTGTTTGTCGGTGAACACTCTCCCGGCTGAGCAGTTAC
AGAGATGTTACGAACCCCCAGGACATCCGAGAATGCGAGGCGATGGAGGGTACAACCCGAGCGGCCGCTT
ATTTGCCGACTACCTTGGTGATCTCGCCTTTCACGTAGTGGACAAATTCTTCCAACTGATCTGCGCGCGA
GGCCAAGCGATCTTCTTCTTGTCCAAGATAAGCCTGTCTAGCTTCAAGTATGACGGGCTGATACTGGGCC
GGCAGGCGCTCCATTGCCCAGTCGGCAGCGACATCCTTCGGCGCGATTTTGCCGGTTACTGCGCTGTACC
AAATGCGGGACAACGTAAGCACTACATTTCGCTCATCGCCAGCCCAGTCGGGCGGCGAGTTCCATAGCGT
TAAGGTTTCATTTAGCGCCTCAAATAGATCCTGTTCAGGAACCGGATCAAAGAGTTCCTCCGCCGCTGGA
CCTACCAAGGCAACGCTATGTTCTCTTGCTTTTGTCAGCAAGATAGCCAGATCAATGTCGATCGTGGCTG
GCTCGAAGATACCCGCAAGAATGTCATTGCGCTGCCATTCTCCAAATTGCAGTTCGCGCTTAGCTGGATA
ACGCCACGGAATGATGTCGTCGTGCACAACAATGGTGACTTCTACAGCGCGGAGAATCTCGCTCTCTCCA
GGGGAAGCCGAAGTTTCCAAAAGGTCGTTGATCAAAGCTCGCCGCGTTGTTTCATCAAGCCTTACGGTCA
CCGTAACCAGCAAATCAATATCACTGTGTGGCTTCAGGCCGCCATCCACTGCGGAGCCGTACAAATGTAC
GGCCAGCAACGTCGGTTCGAGATGGCGCTCGATGACGCCAACTACCTCTGATAGTTGAGTCGATACTTCG
GCGATCACCGCTTCCCTCATAATGTTTAACTTTGTTTTAGGGCGACTGCCCTGCTGCGTAACATCGTTGC
TGCTCCATAACATCAAACATCGACCCACGGCGTAACGCGCTTGCTGCTTGGATGCCCGAGGCATAGACTG
TACCCCAAAAAAACAGTCATAACAAGCCATGAAAACCGCCACTGCGCCGTTACCACCGCTGCGTTCGGTC
AAGGTTCTGGACCAGTTGCGTGAGCGCATACGCTACTTGCATTACAGCTTACGAACCGAACAGGCTTATG
TCCACTGGGTTCGTGCCTTCATCCGTTTCCACGGTGTGCGTCACCCGGCAACCTTGGGTAGCAGCGAAGT
CGAGGCATTTCTGTCCTGGCTGGTCATGACCAAAATCCCTTAACGTGAGTCAGCCTGCCGCCTTGGGCCG
GGTGATGTCGTACTTGCCCGCCGCGAACTCGGTTACCGTCCAGCCCAGCGCGACCAGCTCCGGCAACGCC
TCGCGCACCCGCTGGCGGCGCTTGCGCATGGTCGAACCACTGGCCTCTGACGGCCAGACATAGCCGCACA
AGGTATCTATGGAAGCCTTGCCGGTTTTGCCGGGGTCGATCCAGCCACACAGCCGCTGGTGCAGCAGGCG
GGCGGTTTCGCTGTCCAGCGCCCGCACCTCGTCCATGCTGATGCGCACATGCTGGCCGCCACCCATGACG
GCCTGCGCGATCAAGGGGTTCAGGGCCACGTACAGGCGCCCGTCCGCCTCGTCGCTGGCGTACTCCGACA
GCAGCCGAAACCCCTGCCGCTTGCGGCCATTCTGGGCGATGATGGATACCTTCCAAAGGCGCTCGATGCA
GTCCTGTATGTGCTTGAGCGCCCCACCACTATCGACCTCTGCCCCGATTTCCTTTGCCAGCGCCCGATAG
CTACCTTTGACCACCATGGCATCAGCGGTGACGGCCTCCCACTTGGGTTCCAGGAACAGCCGGAGCTGCC
GTCCGCCTTCGGTCTTGGGTTCCGGGCCAAGCACTAGGCCATTAGGCCCAGCCATGGCCACCAGCCCTTG
CAGGATGCGCAGATCATCAGCGCCCAGCGGCTCCGGGCCGCTGAACTCGATCCGCTTGCCGTCGCCGTAG
TCATACGTCACGTCCAGCTTGCTGCGCTTGCGCTCGCCCCGCTTGAGGGCACGGAACAGGCCGGGGGCCA
GACAGTGCGCCGGGTCGTGCCGGACGTGGCTGAGGCTGTGCTTGTTCTTAGGCTTCACCACGGGGCACCC
CCTTGCTCTTGCGCTGCCTCTCCAGCACGGCGGGCTTGAGCACCCCGCCGTCATGCCGCCTGAACCACCG
ATCAGCGAACGGTGCGCCATAGTTGGCCTTGCTCACACCGAAGCGGACGAAGAACCGGCGCTGGTCGTCG
TCCACACCCCATTCCTCGGCCTCGGCGCTGGTCATGCTCGACAGGTAGGACTGCCAGCGGATGTTATCGA
CCAGTACCGAGCTGCCCCGGCTGGCCTGCTGCTGGTCGCCTGCGCCCATCATGGCCGCGCCCTTGCTGGC
ATGGTGCAGGAACACGATAGAGCACCCGGTATCGGCGGCGATGGCCTCCATGCGACCGATGACCTGGGCC
ATGGGGCCGCTGGCGTTTTCTTCCTCGATGTGGAACCGGCGCAGCGTGTCCAGCACCATCAGGCGGCGGC
CCTCGGCGGCGCGCTTGAGGCCGTCGAACCACTCCGGGGCCATGATGTTGGGCAGGCTGCCGATCAGCGG
CTGGATCAGCAGGCCGTCAGCCACGGCTTGCCGTTCCTCGGCGCTGAGGTGCGCCCCAAGGGCGTGCAGG
CGGTGATGAATGGCGGTGGGCGGGTCTTCGGCGGGCAGGTAGATCACCGGGCCGGTGGGCAGTTCGCCCA
CCTCCAGCAGATCCGGCCCGCCTGCAATCTGTGCGGCCAGTTGCAGGGCCAGCATGGATTTACCGGCACC
ACCGGGCGACACCAGCGCCCCGACCGTACCGGCCACCATGTTGGGCAAAACGTAGTCCAGCGGTGGCGGC
GCTGCTGCGAACGCCTCCAGAATATTGATAGGCTTATGGGTAGCCATTGATTGCCTCCTTTGCAGGCAGT
TGGTGGTTAGGCGCTGGCGGGGTCACTACCCCCGCCCTGCGCCGCTCTGAGTTCTTCCAGGCACTCGCGC
AGCGCCTCGTATTCGTCGTCGGTCAGCCAGAACTTGCGCTGACGCATCCCTTTGGCCTTCATGCGCTCGG
CATATCGCGCTTGGCGTACAGCGTCAGGGCTGGCCAGCAGGTCGCCGGTCTGCTTGTCCTTTTGGTCTTT
CATATCAGTCACCGAGAAACTTGCCGGGGCCGAAAGGCTTGTCTTCGCGGAACAAGGACAAGGTGCAGCC
GTCAAGGTTAAGGCTGGCCATATCAGCGACTGAAAAGCGGCCAGCCTCGGCCTTGTTTGACGTATAACCA
AAGCCACCGGGCAACCAATAGCCCTTGTCACTTTTGATCAGGTAGACCGACCCTGAAGCGCTTTTTTCGT
ATTCCATAAAACCCCCTTCTGTGCGTGAGTACTCATAGTATAACAGGCGTGAGTACCAACGCAAGCACTA
CATGCTGAAATCTGGCCCGCCCCTGTCCATGCCTCGCTGGCGGGGTGCCGGTGCCCGTGCCAGCTCGGCC
CGCGCAAGCTGGACGCTGGGCAGACCCATGACCTTGCTGACGGTGCGCTCGATGTAATCCGCTTCGTGGC
CGGGCTTGCGCTCTGCCAGCGCTGGGCTGGCCTCGGCCATGGCCTTGCCGATTTCCTCGGCACTGCGGCC
CCGGCTGGCCAGCTTCTGCGCGGCGATAAAGTCGCACTTGCTGAGGTCATCACCGAAGCGCTTGACCAGC
CCGGCCATCTCGCTGCGGTACTCGTCCAGCGCCGTGCGCCGGTGGCGGCTAAGCTGCCGCTCGGGCAGTT
CGAGGCTGGCCAGCCTGCGGGCCTTCTCCTGCTGCCGCTGGGCCTGCTCGATCTGCTGGCCAGCCTGCTG
CACCAGCGCCGGGCCAGCGGTGGCGGTCTTGCCCTTGGATTCACGCAGCAGCACCCACGGCTGATAACCG
GCGCGGGTGGTGTGCTTGTCCTTGCGGTTGGTGAAGCCCGCCAAGCGGCCATAGTGGCGGCTGTCGGCGC
TGGCCGGGTCGGCGTCGTACTCGCTGGCCAGCGTCCGGGCAATCTGCCCCCGAAGTTCACCGCCTGCGGC
GTCGGCCACCTTGACCCATGCCTGATAGTTCTTCGGGCTGGTTTCCACTACCAGGGCAGGCTCCCGGCCC
TCGGCTTTCATGTCATCCAGGTCAAACTCGCTGAGGTCGTCCACCAGCACCAGACCATGCCGCTCCTGCT
CGGCGGGCCTGATATACACGTCATTGCCCTGGGCATTCATCCGCTTGAGCCATGGCGTGTTCTGGAGCAC
TTCGGCGGCTGACCATTCCCGGTTCATCATCTGGCCGGTGGTGGCGTCCCTGACGCCGATATCGAAGCGC
TCACAGCCCATGGCCTTGAGCTGTCGGCCTATGGCCTGCAAAGTCCTGTCGTTCTTCATCGGGCCACCAA
GCGCAGCCAGATCGAGCCGTCCTCGGTTGTCAGTGGCGTCAGGTCGAGCAAGAGCAACGATGCGATCAGC
AGCACCACCGTAGGCATCATGGAAGCCAGCATCACGGTTAGCCATAGCTTCCAGTGCCACCCCCGCGACG
CGCTCCGGGCGCTCTGCGCGGCGCTGCTCACCTCGGCGGCTACCTCCCGCAACTCTTTGGCCAGCTCCAC
CCATGCCGCCCCTGTCTGGCGCTGGGCTTTCAGCCACTCCGCCGCCTGCGCCTCGCTGGCCTGCTGGGTC
TGGCTCATGACCTGCCGGGCTTCGTCGGCCAGTGTCGCCATGCTCTGGGCCAGCGGTTCGATCTGCTCCG
CTAACTCGTTGATGCCTCTGGATTTCTTCACTCTGTCGATTGCGTTCATGGTCTATTGCCTCCCGGTATT
CCTGTAAGTCGATGATCTGGGCGTTGGCGGTGTCGATGTTCAGGGCCACGTCTGCCCGGTCGGTGCGGAT
GCCCCGGCCTTCCATCTCCACCACGTTCGGCCCCAGGTGAACACCGGGCAGGCGCTCGATGCCCTGCGCC
TCAAGTGTTCTGTGGTCAATGCGGGCGTCGTGGCCAGCCCGCTCTAATGCCCGGTTGGCATGGTCGGCCC
ATGCCTCGCGGGTCTGCTCAAGCCATGCCTTGGGCTTGAGCGCTTCGGTCTTCTGTGCCCCGCCCTTCTC
CGGGGTCTTGCCGTTGTACCGCTTGAACCACTGAGCGGCGGGCCGCTCGATGCCGTCATTGATCCGCTCG
GAGATCATCAGGTGGCAGTGCGGGTTCTCGCCGCCACCGGCATGGATGGCCAGCGTATACGGCAGGCGCT
CGGCACCGGTCAGGTGCTGGGCGAACTCGGACGCCAGCGCCTTCTGCTGGTCGAGGGTCAGCTCGACCGG
CAGGGCAAATTCGACCTCCTTGAACAGCCGCCCATTGGCGCGTTCATACAGGTCGGCAGCATCCCAGTAG
TCGGCGGGCCGCTCGACGAACTCCGGCATGTGCCCGGATTCGGCGTGCAAGACTTCATCCATGTCGCGGG
CATACTTGCCTTCGCGCTGGATGTAGTCGGCCTTGGCCCTGGCCGATTGGCCGCCCGACCTGCTGCCGGT
TTTCGCCGTAAGGTGATAAATCGCCATGCTGCCTCGCTGTTGCTTTTGCTTTTCGGCTCCATGCAATGGC
CCTCGGAGAGCGCACCGCCCGAAGGGTGGCCGTTAGGCCAGTTTCTCGAAGAGAAACCGGTAAGTGCGCC
CTCCCCTACAAAGTAG
Features (pLannotate 1.2.2; 21 found; start..end, strand, type, name):
     70..351     +  CDS            mobC: MOBC_ECOLX - Protein predicted: Swiss-Prot protein existence level 4. This protein is essential to promote the specific transfer of the plasmid in the presence of conjugative plasmids. From Escherichia coli.
    381..775     +  rep_origin     RSF1010 oriV: replication origin of the broad-host-range plasmid RSF1010; requires the RSF1010 RepA/B/C proteins for replication (Scholz et al., 1989)
   1262..1280    +  CDS            lacZα (fragment): LacZα fragment of β-galactosidase; lacZ fragment
   1360..1404    +  promoter       T5 promoter: bacteriophage T5 promoter for E. coli RNA polymerase, with embedded lac operator
   1431..1506    +  misc_RNA       gRNA scaffold: guide RNA scaffold for the Streptococcus pyogenes CRISPR/Cas9 system
   1519..1537    +  misc_feature   MCS (fragment): pUC18/19 multiple cloning site
   1733..1754    +  promoter       T5 promoter (fragment): bacteriophage T5 promoter for E. coli RNA polymerase, with embedded lac operator
   1777..5883    +  CDS            Cas9: Cas9 (Csn1) endonuclease from the Streptococcus pyogenes Type II CRISPR/Cas system generates RNA-guided double strand breaks in DNA
   5904..6035    +  misc_feature   crRNA leader: crRNA leader sequence for the Streptococcus pyogenes CRISPR/Cas system
   6036..6071    +  repeat_region  DR: direct repeat for the Streptococcus pyogenes CRISPR/Cas system
   6087..6135    +  terminator     fd terminator (sequence withheld): central terminator from bacteriophage fd (Otsuka and Kunisawa, 1982)
   6195..6238    -  terminator     rrnB T1 terminator: Escherichia coli rrnB; transcription terminator T1 from the E. coli rrnB gene
   6351..7139    -  CDS            aadA: S3AD_ECOLX - Experimental evidence at protein level: Swiss-Prot protein existence level 1. Mediates bacterial resistance to the antibiotics streptomycin and spectinomycin. From Escherichia coli.
   7146..7202    -  CDS            GmR (fragment): gentamycin acetyltransferase; aacC1; confers resistance to gentamycin
   7378..7401    -  promoter       Pc promoter (fragment): intI1 (promoter lies within the coding sequence); class 1 integron promoter
   7519..8370    -  CDS            RSF1010 RepC (fragment): replication protein C of the broad-host-range plasmid RSF1010 (Scholz et al., 1989); repC
   8357..9196    -  CDS            RSF1010 RepA: replication protein A of the broad-host-range plasmid RSF1010 (Scholz et al., 1989); repA
   9188..9262    -  ncRNA          Plasmid R1162: Accession: RF00043 - R1162-like plasmid antisense RNA
   9707..10678   -  CDS            RSF1010 RepB: replication protein B of the broad-host-range plasmid RSF1010 (Scholz et al., 1989); repB
  10678..11088   -  CDS            mobB: MOBB2_ECOLX - Protein predicted: Swiss-Prot protein existence level 4. This protein is essential to promote the specific transfer of the plasmid in the presence of conjugative plasmids. From Escherichia coli.
  11917..39      -  oriT           RSF1010 oriT (across the origin): origin of transfer of the broad-host-range plasmid RSF1010 (Scholz et al., 1989)
