[The description below was written by a language model from this plasmid's Addgene catalogue record and pLannotate feature annotations shown in this document.]
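Description:
pBWB424 is an 11,965 bp broad-host-range bacterial expression plasmid built on the RSF1010 replicon. It is derived from the CRISPRi-ME vector and designed to deliver active Cas9 and a guide RNA into Acinetobacter baylyi ADP1. Replication depends on the RSF1010 oriV together with the plasmid-encoded RepA, RepB and RepC proteins, which let it be maintained both in E. coli cloning strains such as DH5alpha and in more distant Gram-negative hosts. The RSF1010 oriT and mobilization genes (mobA/repB, mobB, mobC) are also retained, so the plasmid should be mobilizable by conjugation when a helper conjugative system is present. Selection is by spectinomycin through the aadA gene. This marker sits next to remnants of a class 1 integron Pc promoter and a gentamicin-resistance gene fragment. The copy number is not recorded.

The payload is the 4,107 bp Streptococcus pyogenes Cas9 coding sequence, restored from the dCas9 of the parent vector to the nuclease-active form. A T5 promoter fragment is annotated just upstream of it. Downstream lie residual native crRNA leader and direct-repeat sequences and an fd terminator. A separate T5 promoter, annotated as carrying an embedded lac operator, precedes the single guide RNA scaffold. The depositor replaced the spacer so that it targets the vanAB locus of ADP1 instead of the insertion sequences targeted by the original construct. The record describes expression of Cas9 as constitutive. The plasmid was used in a genetic toolset study for ADP1, in a strain in which vanAB had been replaced by a kanR-lacI-Trc-mCherry cassette. The two annotated sequence records are the same length and agree apart from how the mob/rep region is labelled.
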