Addgene plasmid #140638: pBWB424
Purpose: RSF1010-Cas9-vanAB gRNA. Vector with constitutive Cas9 and gRNA targeting vanAB locus.
Depositing lab: Keith Tyo. Depositing organization: Northwestern University. Publication: Development of a genetic toolset for the highly engineerable and metabolically versatile Acinetobacter baylyi ADP1. Biggs BW, Bedore SR, Arvay E, Huang S, Subramanian H, McIntyre EA, Duscent-Maitland CV, Neidle EL, Tyo KEJ. Nucleic Acids Res. 2020 Apr 4. pii: 5815822. doi: 10.1093/nar/gkaa167. PubMed 32246719.
Backbone
  Vector backbone: CRISPRi-ME (Jeffrey Barrick Laboratory)
  Vector type: Bacterial Expression
Growth in bacteria
  Bacterial resistance: Spectinomycin, 50 μg/mL
  Growth temperature: 30°C
  Growth strain: DH5alpha
  Growth instructions: Can be grown at 30 or 37 C. 30 C used for referenced study in ADP1, del_vanAB::kanR-lacI-Trc-mCherry.
  Copy number: Unknown
Gene/Insert
  Gene/Insert name: Cas9
  Insert size (bp): 4107
Resource information
  A portion of this plasmid was derived from a plasmid made by: Received from Jeffrey Barrick laboratory at UT Austin.
Terms and licenses: Academic/Nonprofit Terms; Industry Terms: Not Available to Industry
Depositor comments: Derivative of CRISPRi-ME from Peng et al., "Synthetic Genome Defenses against Selfish DNA Elements Stabilize Engineered Bacteria against Evolutionary Failure", ACS Synthetic Biology, 2019. Vector was modified to take the dCas9 to Cas9 and gRNA was substituted to no longer target the insertion sequences, but instead the vanAB genes in ADP1.
How to cite: pBWB424 was a gift from Keith Tyo (Addgene plasmid # 140638 ; http://n2t.net/addgene:140638 ; RRID:Addgene_140638)
